Addgene plasmid #153197: pAM-AAV-mCamk2a-EGFP
Purpose: (Empty Backbone) Mouse Camk2a (mCamk2a) promoter-mediates gene expression in retinal neurons with fluorescent reporter
Depositing lab: Yang Hu. Depositing organization: Stanford University. Publication: Mouse gamma-Synuclein Promoter-Mediated Gene Expression and Editing in Mammalian Retinal Ganglion Cells. Wang Q, Zhuang PS, Huang H, Li L, Liu L, Webber HC, Dalal R, Siew L, Fligor CM, Chang KC, Nahmou M, Kreymerman A, Sun Y, Meyer JS, Goldberg JL, Hu Y. J Neurosci. 2020 Apr 9. pii: JNEUROSCI.0102-20.2020. doi: 10.1523/JNEUROSCI.0102-20.2020. PubMed 32300046.
Backbone
  Vector backbone: pAAV
  Backbone size (bp): 6351
  Vector type: Mammalian Expression, AAV
Growth in bacteria
  Bacterial resistance: Ampicillin, 100 μg/mL
  Growth temperature: 37°C
  Growth strain: NEB Stable
  Copy number: Unknown
Terms and licenses: Academic/Nonprofit Terms; Industry Terms: Not Available to Industry
How to cite: pAM-AAV-mCamk2a-EGFP was a gift from Yang Hu (Addgene plasmid # 153197 ; http://n2t.net/addgene:153197 ; RRID:Addgene_153197)
