[The description below was written by a language model from this plasmid's Addgene catalogue record and pLannotate feature annotations shown in this document.]
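Description:
pAM-AAV-mCamk2a-EGFP is an adeno-associated virus transfer plasmid built on a pAAV-type backbone and catalogued as a mammalian expression/AAV vector and an empty backbone. It is maintained in E. coli through a high-copy ColE1/pUC-type origin and selected with ampicillin via the β-lactamase gene and its own promoter. The catalogue lists the backbone at 6,351 bp, whereas the sequenced record is 6,570 nt. The recommended host is a recombination-reduced strain, which is common practice for plasmids carrying the repeat-rich AAV ITRs.

The payload lies between AAV2 inverted terminal repeats, which are annotated only as fragments. One spans the plasmid origin and the other sits downstream of the expression cassette. ITRs are the cis elements needed for replication and packaging of the intervening DNA into AAV particles when rep, cap and helper functions are supplied in trans. Within them, a short fragment of the CMV immediate-early enhancer precedes a roughly 1.3 kb mouse CaMKIIα (Camk2a) promoter, which drives mammalian codon-optimized EGFP. This is followed by a WPRE to boost transcript stability and expression, and a bovine growth hormone polyadenylation signal.

Outside the ITRs the annotation picks up an SV40 promoter, an SP6 promoter and small remnants of lacI, rop, bom and the tetracycline resistance gene. These appear to be backbone relics with no stated function.

According to the record, the construct provides Camk2a promoter-mediated expression in retinal neurons with a fluorescent reporter. It was deposited with a study of promoter-driven gene expression and editing in retinal ganglion cells. As an empty backbone, it can serve as a fluorescent control or as a starting point for placing another gene under this promoter.
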