Features (pLannotate 1.2.2; 18 found; start..end, strand, type, name):
    169..289     +  enhancer       CMV enhancer (fragment): human cytomegalovirus immediate early enhancer
    300..1588    +  promoter       CaMKII promoter: promoter for the mouse calcium/calmodulin-dependent kinase II α subunit
   1596..2315    +  CDS            EGFP: the original enhanced GFP (Yang et al., 1996) mammalian codon-optimized
   2373..2961    +  misc_feature   WPRE: woodchuck hepatitis virus posttranscriptional regulatory element
   2994..3218    +  polyA_signal   bGH poly(A) signal: bovine growth hormone polyadenylation signal
   3222..3243    +  promoter       SV40 promoter (fragment): SV40 enhancer and early promoter
   3304..3395    +  repeat_region  AAV2 ITR (fragment): inverted terminal repeat of adeno-associated virus serotype 2 inverted
   3395..3424    -  repeat_region  AAV2 ITR (fragment): inverted terminal repeat of adeno-associated virus serotype 2 inverted
   3428..3757    -  promoter       SV40 promoter: SV40 enhancer and early promoter
   3764..3820    -  CDS            lacI (fragment): lac repressor; lacI; The lac repressor binds to the lac operator to inhibit transcription in E. coli. This inhibition can be relieved by adding lactose or isopropyl-β-D-thiogalactopyranoside (IPTG).
   4003..4591    -  rep_origin     ori: high-copy-number ColE1/pMB1/pBR322/pUC origin of replication
   4762..5622    -  CDS            AmpR: β-lactamase; bla; confers resistance to ampicillin, carbenicillin, and related antibiotics
   5623..5727    -  promoter       AmpR promoter: bla
   5822..5857    +  CDS            rop (fragment): Rop protein, which maintains plasmids at low copy number; rop
   5959..6007    +  misc_feature   bom (fragment): basis of mobility region from pBR322
   6008..6287    -  CDS            TcR (fragment): tetracycline efflux protein; tet; confers resistance to tetracycline
   6515..6533    +  promoter       SP6 promoter: promoter for bacteriophage SP6 RNA polymerase
   6552..113     -  repeat_region  AAV2 ITR (fragment) (across the origin): inverted terminal repeat of adeno-associated virus serotype 2 inverted
>Addgene plasmid #153197 | pAM-AAV-mCamk2a-EGFP | addgene full sequence | sequence record 302054 | Addgene NGS Result
CACTGAGGCCGCCCGGGCAAAGCCCGGGCGTCGGGCGACCTTTGGTCGCCCGGCCTCAGTGAGCGAGCGA
GCGCGCAGAGAGGGAGTGGCCAACTCCATCACTAGGGGTTCCTTGTAGTTAATGATTAACCCGCCATGCT
ACTTATCTACGTAGCCATGCTCTAGGTACCATTGACGTCAATAATGACGTATGTTCCCATAGTAACGCCA
ATAGGGACTTTCCATTGACGTCAATGGGTGGAGTATTTACGGTAAACTGCCCACTTGGCAGTACATCAAG
TGTATCATAATTCCTATGCCATTATGGCCTTAGGTCACTTCATCTCCATGGGGTTCTTCTTCTGATTTTC
TAGAAAATGAGATGGGGGTGCAGAGAGCTTCCTCAGTGACCTGCCCAGGGTCACATCAGAAATGTCAGAG
CTAGAACTTGAACTCAGATTACTAATCTTAAATTCCATGCCTTGGGGGCATGCAAGTACGATATACAGAA
GGAGTGAACTCATTAGGGCAGATGACCAATGAGTTTAGGAAAGAAGAGTCCAGGGCAGGGTACATCTACA
CCACCCGCCCAGCCCTGGGTGAGTCCAGCCACGTTCACCTCATTATAGTTGCCTCTCTCCAGTCCTACCT
TGACGGGAAGCACAAGCAGAAACTGGGACAGGAGCCCCAGGAGACCAAATCTTCATGGTCCCTCTGGGAG
GATGGGTGGGGAGAGCTGTGGCAGAGGCCTCAGGAGGGGCCCTGCTGCTCAGTGGTGACAGATAGGGGTG
AGAAAGCAGACAGAGTCATTCCGTCAGCATTCTGGGTCTGTTTGGTACTTCTTCTCACGATAAGGTGGCG
GTGTGATATGCACAATGGCTAAAAAGCAGGGAGAGCTGGAAAGAAACAAGGACAGAGACAGAGGCCAAGT
CAACCAGACCAATTCCCAGAGGAAGCAAAGAAACCATTACAGAGACTACAAGGGGGAAGGGAAGGAGAGA
TGAATTAGCTTCCCCTGTAAACCTTAGAACCCAGCTGTTGCCAGGGCAACGGGGCAATACCTGTCTCTTC
AGAGGAGATGAAGTTGCCAGGGTAACTACATCCTGTCTTTCTCAAGGACCATCCCAGAATGTGGCACCCA
CTAGCCGTTACCATAGCAACTGCCTCTTTGCCCCACTTAATCCCATCCCGTCTGTTAAAAGGGCCCTATA
GTTGGAGGTGGGGGAGGTAGGAAGAGCGATGATCACTTGTGGACTAAGTTTGTTCGCATCCCCTTCTCCA
ACCCCCTCAGTACATCACCCTGGGGGAACAGGGTCCACTTGCTCCTGGGCCCACACAGTCCTGCAGTATT
GTGTATATAAGGCCAGGGCAAAGAGGAGCAGGTTTTAAAGTGAAAGGCAGGCAGGTGTTGGGGAGGCAGT
TACCGGGGCAACGGGAACAGGGCGTTTCGGAGGTGGTTGCCATGGGGACCTGGATGCTGACGAAGGCTCG
CGAGGCTGTGAGCAGCCACAGTGCCCTGCTCAGAAGCCCCAAGCTCGTCAGTCAAGCCGGTTCTCCGTTT
GCACTCAGGAGCACGGGCAGGCGAGTGGCCCCTAGTTCTGGGGGCAGCAGAATTCATGGTGAGCAAGGGC
GAGGAGCTGTTCACCGGGGTGGTGCCCATCCTGGTCGAGCTGGACGGCGACGTAAACGGCCACAAGTTCA
GCGTGTCCGGCGAGGGCGAGGGCGATGCCACCTACGGCAAGCTGACCCTGAAGTTCATCTGCACCACCGG
CAAGCTGCCCGTGCCCTGGCCCACCCTCGTGACCACCCTGACCTACGGCGTGCAGTGCTTCAGCCGCTAC
CCCGACCACATGAAGCAGCACGACTTCTTCAAGTCCGCCATGCCCGAAGGCTACGTCCAGGAGCGCACCA
TCTTCTTCAAGGACGACGGCAACTACAAGACCCGCGCCGAGGTGAAGTTCGAGGGCGACACCCTGGTGAA
CCGCATCGAGCTGAAGGGCATCGACTTCAAGGAGGACGGCAACATCCTGGGGCACAAGCTGGAGTACAAC
TACAACAGCCACAACGTCTATATCATGGCCGACAAGCAGAAGAACGGCATCAAGGTGAACTTCAAGATCC
GCCACAACATCGAGGACGGCAGCGTGCAGCTCGCCGACCACTACCAGCAGAACACCCCCATCGGCGACGG
CCCCGTGCTGCTGCCCGACAACCACTACCTGAGCACCCAGTCCGCCCTGAGCAAAGACCCCAACGAGAAG
CGCGATCACATGGTCCTGCTGGAGTTCGTGACCGCCGCCGGGATCACTCTCGGCATGGACGAGCTGTACA
AGTAAAGATCTACGCGTGGTACCTCTAGAGTCGACCCGGGCGGCCTCGAGAAGCTTATCGATAATCAACC
TCTGGATTACAAAATTTGTGAAAGATTGACTGGTATTCTTAACTATGTTGCTCCTTTTACGCTATGTGGA
TACGCTGCTTTAATGCCTTTGTATCATGCTATTGCTTCCCGTATGGCTTTCATTTTCTCCTCCTTGTATA
AATCCTGGTTGCTGTCTCTTTATGAGGAGTTGTGGCCCGTTGTCAGGCAACGTGGCGTGGTGTGCACTGT
GTTTGCTGACGCAACCCCCACTGGTTGGGGCATTGCCACCACCTGTCAGCTCCTTTCCGGGACTTTCGCT
TTCCCCCTCCCTATTGCCACGGCGGAACTCATCGCCGCCTGCCTTGCCCGCTGCTGGACAGGGGCTCGGC
TGTTGGGCACTGACAATTCCGTGGTGTTGTCGGGGAAATCATCGTCCTTTCCTTGGCTGCTCGCCTGTGT
TGCCACCTGGATTCTGCGCGGGACGTCCTTCTGCTACGTCCCTTCGGCCCTCAATCCAGCGGACCTTCCT
TCCCGCGGCCTGCTGCCGGCTCTGCGGCCTCTTCCGCGTCTTCGCCTTCGCCCTCAGACGAGTCGGATCT
CCCTTTGGGCCGCCTCCCCGCATCGATACCGTCGACTCGCTGATCAGCCTCGACTGTGCCTTCTAGTTGC
CAGCCATCTGTTGTTTGCCCCTCCCCCGTGCCTTCCTTGACCCTGGAAGGTGCCACTCCCACTGTCCTTT
CCTAATAAAATGAGGAAATTGCATCGCATTGTCTGAGTAGGTGTCATTCTATTCTGGGGGGTGGGGTGGG
GCAGGACAGCAAGGGGGAGGATTGGGAAGACAATAGCAGGCATGCTGGGGATGCGGTGGGCTCTATGGCT
TCTGAGGCGGAAAGAACCAGCTGGGGCTCGACTAGAGCATGGCTACGTAGATAAGTAGCATGGCGGGTTA
ATCATTAACTACAAGGAACCCCTAGTGATGGAGTTGGCCACTCCCTCTCTGCGCGCTCGCTCGCTCACTG
AGGCCGGGCGACCAAAGGTCGCCCGACGCCCGGGCGGCCTCAGTGAGCGAGCGAGCGCGCAGAGCTTTTT
GCAAAAGCCTAGGCCTCCAAAAAAGCCTCCTCACTACTTCTGGAATAGCTCAGAGGCCGAGGCGGCCTCG
GCCTCTGCATAAATAAAAAAAATTAGTCAGCCATGGGGCGGAGAATGGGCGGAACTGGGCGGAGTTAGGG
GCGGGATGGGCGGAGTTAGGGGCGGGACTATGGTTGCTGACTAATTGAGATGCATGCTTTGCATACTTCT
GCCTGCTGGGGAGCCTGGGGACTTTCCACACCTGGTTGCTGACTAATTGAGATGCATGCTTTGCATACTT
CTGCCTGCTGGGGAGCCTGGGGACTTTCCACACCCTAACTGACACACATTCCACAGCTGCATTAATGAAT
CGGCCAACGCGCGGGGAGAGGCGGTTTGCGTATTGGGCGCTCTTCCGCTTCCTCGCTCACTGACTCGCTG
CGCTCGGTCGTTCGGCTGCGGCGAGCGGTATCAGCTCACTCAAAGGCGGTAATACGGTTATCCACAGAAT
CAGGGGATAACGCAGGAAAGAACATGTGAGCAAAAGGCCAGCAAAAGGCCAGGAACCGTAAAAAGGCCGC
GTTGCTGGCGTTTTTCCATAGGCTCCGCCCCCCTGACGAGCATCACAAAAATCGACGCTCAAGTCAGAGG
TGGCGAAACCCGACAGGACTATAAAGATACCAGGCGTTTCCCCCTGGAAGCTCCCTCGTGCGCTCTCCTG
TTCCGACCCTGCCGCTTACCGGATACCTGTCCGCCTTTCTCCCTTCGGGAAGCGTGGCGCTTTCTCATAG
CTCACGCTGTAGGTATCTCAGTTCGGTGTAGGTCGTTCGCTCCAAGCTGGGCTGTGTGCACGAACCCCCC
GTTCAGCCCGACCGCTGCGCCTTATCCGGTAACTATCGTCTTGAGTCCAACCCGGTAAGACACGACTTAT
CGCCACTGGCAGCAGCCACTGGTAACAGGATTAGCAGAGCGAGGTATGTAGGCGGTGCTACAGAGTTCTT
GAAGTGGTGGCCTAACTACGGCTACACTAGAAGAACAGTATTTGGTATCTGCGCTCTGCTGAAGCCAGTT
ACCTTCGGAAAAAGAGTTGGTAGCTCTTGATCCGGCAAACAAACCACCGCTGGTAGCGGTGGTTTTTTTG
TTTGCAAGCAGCAGATTACGCGCAGAAAAAAAGGATCTCAAGAAGATCCTTTGATCTTTTCTACGGGGTC
TGACGCTCAGTGGAACGAAAACTCACGTTAAGGGATTTTGGTCATGAGATTATCAAAAAGGATCTTCACC
TAGATCCTTTTAAATTAAAAATGAAGTTTTAAATCAATCTAAAGTATATATGAGTAAACTTGGTCTGACA
GTTACCAATGCTTAATCAGTGAGGCACCTATCTCAGCGATCTGTCTATTTCGTTCATCCATAGTTGCCTG
ACTCCCCGTCGTGTAGATAACTACGATACGGGAGGGCTTACCATCTGGCCCCAGTGCTGCAATGATACCG
CGAGACCCACGCTCACCGGCTCCAGATTTATCAGCAATAAACCAGCCAGCCGGAAGGGCCGAGCGCAGAA
GTGGTCCTGCAACTTTATCCGCCTCCATCCAGTCTATTAATTGTTGCCGGGAAGCTAGAGTAAGTAGTTC
GCCAGTTAATAGTTTGCGCAACGTTGTTGCCATTGCTACAGGCATCGTGGTGTCACGCTCGTCGTTTGGT
ATGGCTTCATTCAGCTCCGGTTCCCAACGATCAAGGCGAGTTACATGATCCCCCATGTTGTGCAAAAAAG
CGGTTAGCTCCTTCGGTCCTCCGATCGTTGTCAGAAGTAAGTTGGCCGCAGTGTTATCACTCATGGTTAT
GGCAGCACTGCATAATTCTCTTACTGTCATGCCATCCGTAAGATGCTTTTCTGTGACTGGTGAGTACTCA
ACCAAGTCATTCTGAGAATAGTGTATGCGGCGACCGAGTTGCTCTTGCCCGGCGTCAATACGGGATAATA
CCGCGCCACATAGCAGAACTTTAAAAGTGCTCATCATTGGAAAACGTTCTTCGGGGCGAAAACTCTCAAG
GATCTTACCGCTGTTGAGATCCAGTTCGATGTAACCCACTCGTGCACCCAACTGATCTTCAGCATCTTTT
ACTTTCACCAGCGTTTCTGGGTGAGCAAAAACAGGAAGGCAAAATGCCGCAAAAAAGGGAATAAGGGCGA
CACGGAAATGTTGAATACTCATACTCTTCCTTTTTCAATATTATTGAAGCATTTATCAGGGTTATTGTCT
CATGAGCGGATACATATTTGAATGTATTTAGAAAAATAAACAAATAGGGGTTCCGCGCACATTTCCCCGA
AAAGTGCCACCTGACGTCTAAGAAACCATTATTATCATGACATTAACCTATAAAAATAGGCGTATCACGA
GGCCCTTTCGTCTCGCGCGTTTCGGTGATGACGGTGAAAACCTCTGACACATGCAGCTCCCGGAGACGGT
CACAGCTTGTCTGTAAGCGGATGCCGGGAGCAGACAAGCCCGTCAGGGCGCGTCAGCGGGTGTTGGCGGG
TGTCGGGGCTGGCTTAACTATGCGGCATCAGAGCAGATTGTACTGAGAGTGCACCATTCGACGCTCTCCC
TTATGCGACTCCTGCATTAGGAAGCAGCCCAGTAGTAGGTTGAGGCCGTTGAGCACCGCCGCCGCAAGGA
ATGGTGCATGCAAGGAGATGGCGCCCAACAGTCCCCCGGCCACGGGGCCTGCCACCATACCCACGCCGAA
ACAAGCGCTCATGAGCCCGAAGTGGCGAGCCCGATCTTCCCCATCGGTGATGTCGGCGATATAGGCGCCA
GCAACCGCACCTGTGGCGCCGGTGATGCCGGCCACGATGCGTCCGGCGTAGAGGATCTGGCTAGCGATGA
CCCTGCTGATTGGTTCGCTGACCATTTCCGGGTGCGGGACGGCGTTACCAGAAACTCAGAAGGTTCGTCC
AACCAAACCGACTCTGACGGCAGTTTACGAGAGAGATGATAGGGTCTGCTTCAGTAAGCCAGATGCTACA
CAATTAGGCTTGTACATATTGTCGTTAGAACGCGGCTACAATTAATACATAACCTTATGTATCATACACA
TACGATTTAGGTGACACTATAGAATACACGGAATTAATTCTAGCTGCGCGCTCGCTCGCT
